Addgene plasmid #238900: C-term_aMFx1 (4a)
Purpose: Plasmid insert contains the aMFx1 C-terminal tag sequence for use in Combinatorial Golden Gate Assembly (BsaI restriction sites).
Depositing lab: Joseph Brock. Depositing organization: Australian National University. Publication: High-throughput optimisation of protein secretion in yeast via an engineered biosensor. Cleaver A, Luo R, Smith OB, Murphy L, Schwessinger B, Brock J. Trends Biotechnol. 2025 Apr;43(4):838-867. doi: 10.1016/j.tibtech.2024.11.010. Epub 2024 Dec 13. PubMed 39674781.
Backbone
  Vector backbone: High Copy Chloramphenicol
  Backbone manufacturer: TWIST bioscience
  Vector type: Synthetic Biology
Growth in bacteria
  Bacterial resistance: Chloramphenicol, 25 μg/mL
  Growth temperature: 37°C
  Growth strain: DH5alpha
  Copy number: High Copy
Gene/Insert
  Gene/Insert name: C-term_aMFx1
  Species: Synthetic
  Cloning method: Golden Gate
Terms and licenses: Academic/Nonprofit Terms; Industry Terms: Not Available to Industry
How to cite: C-term_aMFx1 (4a) was a gift from Joseph Brock (Addgene plasmid # 238900 ; http://n2t.net/addgene:238900 ; RRID:Addgene_238900)
