[The description below was written by a language model from this plasmid's Addgene catalogue record and pLannotate feature annotations shown in this document.]
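Description:
C-term_aMFx1 (4a) is a small synthetic-biology part plasmid of about 2.3 kb, built on a commercial high-copy chloramphenicol cloning backbone and intended as a donor module for combinatorial Golden Gate assembly. It is propagated in E. coli through a high-copy ColE1/pUC-type origin of replication. Selection relies on a chloramphenicol acetyltransferase (cat) gene driven by its native cat promoter and followed by the phage lambda t0 terminator. Short remnants of a lac operator and of lacZα are also annotated, and these appear to be vestiges of the backbone rather than functional elements. No yeast origin, yeast marker, promoter or terminator for the insert is annotated, consistent with a plasmid that only stores and supplies a part rather than expressing it.

The payload is a short synthetic sequence called aMFx1, described as a C-terminal tag and, per the record, flanked by BsaI sites so that it can be released and ligated in a defined position during a one-pot Type IIS assembly. The "4a" in the name probably denotes its slot in the assembly scheme, though the record does not define it. The feature table detects a 66-nucleotide coding fragment matching the Saccharomyces cerevisiae alpha-factor mating pheromone precursor (MFα2), and the "x1" may indicate a single copy of the alpha-factor peptide, but this is not stated explicitly. The BsaI sites themselves are not annotated in the table. The associated work concerns high-throughput optimisation of protein secretion in yeast using an engineered biosensor, so this part is presumably fused to the C-terminus of secreted proteins in combinatorial libraries, although the exact role of the tag is not described in the record.
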