Features (pLannotate 1.2.2; 7 found; start..end, strand, type, name):
    133..198     +  CDS            MF(ALPHA)2 (fragment): MFAL2_YEAST - Also known as MF-ALPHA-2, MFAL2. Experimental evidence at protein level: Swiss-Prot protein existence level 1. The active factor is excreted into the culture medium by haploid cells of the alpha mating type and acts on cells of the opposite mating type (type A). It mediates the conjugation process between the two types by inhibiting the initiation of DNA synthesis in type a cells and synchronizing them with type alpha. From Saccharomyces cerevisiae (strain ATCC 204508 / S288c) (Baker's yeast).
    379..394     -  protein_bind   lac operator (fragment): The lac repressor binds to the lac operator to inhibit transcription in E. coli. This inhibition can be relieved by adding lactose or isopropyl-β-D-thiogalactopyranoside (IPTG). lac repressor encoded by lacI
    545..1133    -  rep_origin     ori: high-copy-number ColE1/pMB1/pBR322/pUC origin of replication
   1266..1360    -  terminator     lambda t0 terminator: transcription terminator from phage lambda
   1384..2040    -  CDS            cat: CAT_ECOLX - Experimental evidence at protein level: Swiss-Prot protein existence level 1. This enzyme is an effector of chloramphenicol resistance in bacteria. From Escherichia coli. This protein is used as a marker in many commonly used cloning vectors, such as pACYC184.
   2041..2143    -  promoter       cat promoter: promoter of the E. coli cat gene encoding chloramphenicol acetyltransferase
   2218..2261    -  CDS            lacZα (fragment): LacZα fragment of β-galactosidase; lacZ fragment
>Addgene plasmid #238900 | C-term_aMFx1 (4a) | addgene full sequence | sequence record 478394 | Addgene NGS Result
GTTAGAGGCTCACTATAGCATCAGGTAGACTAGCATGTATCTTTACTCCCAGGGGAATACGGGTGCGTGG
ACAAATGAGCAGCAAACGTAAATTCTCGGCGTGCTTGGTGTCTCGCGTCTCATCGGTCTCAATCCAAGCG
TGAGGCGGACGCTGAGGCATGGCATTGGTTACAATTAAAGCCAGGGCAGCCAATGTATTAATGGCTGAGA
CCTGAGACGAAAGGTGCTTGTGTTCCGACAGGCTAGGATATAATCCTAAGGCGTTACCCCAATCGTTCAG
CGTGGGATTTGCTACAACTAAGGCTAGGTGGAGGCTCAGTGATGATAAGTCTGCGATGGTGGATGCATGT
GTCATGGTCATAGCTGTTTCCTGTGTGAAATTGTTATCCGCTCAGAGGGCACAATCCTATTCCGCGCTAT
CCGACAATCTCCAAGACATTAGGTGGAGTTCAGTTCGGCGTATGGCATATGTCGCTGGAAAGAACATGTG
AGCAAAAGGCCAGCAAAAGGCCAGGAACCGTAAAAAGGCCGCGTTGCTGGCGTTTTTCCATAGGCTCCGC
CCCCCTGACGAGCATCACAAAAATCGACGCTCAAGTCAGAGGTGGCGAAACCCGACAGGACTATAAAGAT
ACCAGGCGTTTCCCCCTGGAAGCTCCCTCGTGCGCTCTCCTGTTCCGACCCTGCCGCTTACCGGATACCT
GTCCGCCTTTCTCCCTTCGGGAAGCGTGGCGCTTTCTCATAGCTCACGCTGTAGGTATCTCAGTTCGGTG
TAGGTCGTTCGCTCCAAGCTGGGCTGTGTGCACGAACCCCCCGTTCAGCCCGACCGCTGCGCCTTATCCG
GTAACTATCGTCTTGAGTCCAACCCGGTAAGACACGACTTATCGCCACTGGCAGCAGCCACTGGTAACAG
GATTAGCAGAGCGAGGTATGTAGGCGGTGCTACAGAGTTCTTGAAGTGGTGGCCTAACTACGGCTACACT
AGAAGAACAGTATTTGGTATCTGCGCTCTGCTGAAGCCAGTTACCTTCGGAAAAAGAGTTGGTAGCTCTT
GATCCGGCAAACAAACCACCGCTGGTAGCGGTGGTTTTTTTGTTTGCAAGCAGCAGATTACGCGCAGAAA
AAAAGGATCTCAAGAAGATCCTTTGATCTTTTCTACGGGGTCTGACGCTCTATTCAACAAAGCCGCCGTC
CCGTCAAGTCAGCGTAAATGGGTAGGGGGCTTCAAATCGTCCCCCCATACGATATAAGTTGTTACTAGTG
CTTGGATTCTCACCAATAAAAAACGCCCGGCGGCAACCGAGCGTTCTGAACAAATCCAGATGGAGTTCTG
AGGTCATTACTGGATCTATCAACAGGAGTCCAAGCGAGCTCGATATCAAATTACGCCCCGCCCTGCCACT
CATCGCAGTACTGTTGTAATTCATTAAGCATTCTGCCGACATGGAAGCCATCACAAACGGCATGATGAAC
CTGAATCGCCAGCGGCATCAGCACCTTGTCGCCTTGCGTATAATATTTGCCCATGGTGAAAACGGGGGCG
AAGAAGTTGTCCATATTGGCCACGTTTAAATCAAAACTGGTGAAACTCACCCAGGGATTGGCTGAGACGA
AAAACATATTCTCAATAAACCCTTTAGGGAAATAGGCCAGGTTTTCACCGTAACACGCCACATCTTGCGA
ATATATGTGTAGAAACTGCCGGAAATCGTCGTGGTATTCACTCCAGAGCGATGAAAACGTTTCAGTTTGC
TCATGGAAAACGGTGTAACAAGGGTGAACACTATCCCATATCACCAGCTCACCGTCTTTCATTGCCATAC
GAAATTCCGGATGAGCATTCATCAGGCGGGCAAGAATGTGAATAAAGGCCGGATAAAACTTGTGCTTATT
TTTCTTTACGGTCTTTAAAAAGGCCGTAATATCCAGCTGAACGGTCTGGTTATAGGTACATTGAGCAACT
GACTGAAATGCCTCAAAATGTTCTTTACGATGCCATTGGGATATATCAACGGTGGTATATCCAGTGATTT
TTTTCTCCATTTTAGCTTCCTTAGCTCCTGAAAATCTCGATAACTCAAAAAATACGCCCGGTAGTGATCT
TATTTCATTATGGTGAAAGTTGGAACCTCTTACGTGCCGATCAACGTCTCATTGATACCTGAAACAAAAC
CCATCGTACGGCCAAGGAAGTCTCCAATAACTGTGATCCACCACAAGCGCCAGGGTTTTCCCAGTCACGA
CGTTGTAAAACGACGGCCAGTCATGCATAATCCGCACGCATCTGGAATAAGGAAGTGCCATTCCGCCTGA
CCT
